Addgene plasmid #203298: PlayBack-U6-Bamh1
Purpose: (Empty Backbone) For expression of sgRNAs in a PlayBack Vector with Bamh1 as a PlayBack Restriction Enzyme
Depositing lab: Aleksandar Necakov. Depositing organization: Brock University. Publication: PlayBack cloning: simple, reversible, cost-effective cloning for the combinatorial assembly of complex expression constructs. Foran G, Hallam RD, Megaly M, Turgambayeva A, Necakov A. Biotechniques. 2023 Oct;75(4):168-178. doi: 10.2144/btn-2023-0042. Epub 2023 Oct 10. PubMed 37815818.
Backbone
  Vector backbone: PlayBack Vector
  Vector type: CRISPR
Growth in bacteria
  Bacterial resistance: Ampicillin, 100 μg/mL
  Growth temperature: 37°C
  Growth strain: DH5alpha
  Copy number: High Copy
Gene/Insert
  Gene/Insert name: None
Terms and licenses: Academic/Nonprofit Terms; Industry Terms: Not Available to Industry
How to cite: PlayBack-U6-Bamh1 was a gift from Aleksandar Necakov (Addgene plasmid # 203298 ; http://n2t.net/addgene:203298 ; RRID:Addgene_203298)
