[The description below was written by a language model from this plasmid's Addgene catalogue record and pLannotate feature annotations shown in this document.]
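Description:
PlayBack-U6-Bamh1 is a compact (about 2.9 kb) empty-backbone CRISPR plasmid built on the PlayBack Vector, a cloning system designed for simple, reversible, combinatorial assembly of complex expression constructs. In this version BamHI is the designated "PlayBack" restriction enzyme, although the position of its site or sites is not annotated in the feature table. The plasmid is propagated in E. coli at high copy number from a ColE1/pUC-type origin of replication and is selected with ampicillin through a β-lactamase (AmpR) gene driven by its own bla promoter.

The functional payload is an sgRNA expression cassette. A human U6 promoter, recognised by RNA polymerase III, lies upstream of the Streptococcus pyogenes Cas9 guide RNA scaffold, and both are on the minus strand. A short gap between the two annotated elements is presumably where a user-supplied spacer sequence is inserted, but the record lists no insert and does not describe the cloning site for the guide. No Cas9 coding sequence or mammalian selection marker is annotated, so the nuclease would have to come from another source.

The remaining annotations are bacterial backbone remnants: a CAP binding site, lac promoter and lac operator next to a small lacI fragment, along with short fragments of the pBR322 bom and rop regions. None of these appears to be a complete functional unit relevant to the payload.

According to the record, the construct is meant as a starting vector for expressing sgRNAs in the PlayBack format, so that guide cassettes can be built and then combined with other PlayBack modules into multi-component constructs.
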