Features (pLannotate 1.2.2; 11 found; start..end, strand, type, name):
      1..589     +  rep_origin     ori: high-copy-number ColE1/pMB1/pBR322/pUC origin of replication
    772..864     +  CDS            lacI (fragment): lac repressor; lacI; The lac repressor binds to the lac operator to inhibit transcription in E. coli. This inhibition can be relieved by adding lactose or isopropyl-β-D-thiogalactopyranoside (IPTG).
    877..898     +  protein_bind   CAP binding site: CAP binding activates transcription in the presence of cAMP. E. coli catabolite activator protein
    913..943     +  promoter       lac promoter: promoter for the E. coli lac operon
    951..967     +  protein_bind   lac operator: The lac repressor binds to the lac operator to inhibit transcription in E. coli. This inhibition can be relieved by adding lactose or isopropyl-β-D-thiogalactopyranoside (IPTG). lac repressor encoded by lacI
   1039..1114    -  misc_RNA       gRNA scaffold: guide RNA scaffold for the Streptococcus pyogenes CRISPR/Cas9 system
   1147..1387    -  promoter       U6 promoter: RNA polymerase III promoter for human U6 snRNA
   1427..1526    -  misc_feature   bom (fragment): basis of mobility region from pBR322
   1628..1663    -  CDS            rop (fragment): Rop protein, which maintains plasmids at low copy number; rop
   1758..1862    +  promoter       AmpR promoter: bla
   1863..2723    +  CDS            AmpR: β-lactamase; bla; confers resistance to ampicillin, carbenicillin, and related antibiotics
>Addgene plasmid #203298 | PlayBack-U6-Bamh1 | addgene full sequence | sequence record 397393 | Addgene NGS Result
TTGAGATCCTTTTTTTCTGCGCGTAATCTGCTGCTTGCAAACAAAAAAACCACCGCTACCAGCGGTGGTT
TGTTTGCCGGATCAAGAGCTACCAACTCTTTTTCCGAAGGTAACTGGCTTCAGCAGAGCGCAGATACCAA
ATACTGTTCTTCTAGTGTAGCCGTAGTTAGGCCACCACTTCAAGAACTCTGTAGCACCGCCTACATACCT
CGCTCTGCTAATCCTGTTACCAGTGGCTGCTGCCAGTGGCGATAAGTCGTGTCTTACCGGGTTGGACTCA
AGACGATAGTTACCGGATAAGGCGCAGCGGTCGGGCTGAACGGGGGGTTCGTGCACACAGCCCAGCTTGG
AGCGAACGACCTACACCGAACTGAGATACCTACAGCGTGAGCTATGAGAAAGCGCCACGCTTCCCGAAGG
GAGAAAGGCGGACAGGTATCCGGTAAGCGGCAGGGTCGGAACAGGAGAGCGCACGAGGGAGCTTCCAGGG
GGAAACGCCTGGTATCTTTATAGTCCTGTCGGGTTTCGCCACCTCTGACTTGAGCGTCGATTTTTGTGAT
GCTCGTCAGGGGGGCGGAGCCTATGGAAAAACGCCAGCAACGCGGCCTTTTTACGGTTCCTGGCCTTTTG
CTGGCCTTTTGCTCACATGTTCTTTCCTGCGTTATCCCCTGATTCTGTGGATAACCGTATTACCGCCTTT
GAGTGAGCTGATACCGCTCGCCGCAGCCGAACGACCGAGCGCAGCGAGTCAGTGAGCGAGGAAGCGGAAG
AGCGCCCAATACGCAAACCGCCTCTCCCCGCGCGTTGGCCGATTCATTAATGCAGCTGGCACGACAGGTT
TCCCGACTGGAAAGCGGGCAGTGAGCGCAACGCAATTAATGTGAGTTAGCTCACTCATTAGGCACCCCAG
GCTTTACACTTTATGCTTCCGGCTCGTATGTTGTGTGGAATTGTGAGCGGATAACAATTTCACACAGGAA
ACAGCTATGACCATGATTACGCCAAGCTTGCCATGGTCGACAATAGGATCCAAAAAAAGCACCGACTCGG
TGCCACTTTTTCAAGTTGATAACGGACTAGCCTTATTTTAACTTGCTATTTCTAGCTCTAAAACATGTCT
TCTATATATGAAGACTACGGTGTTTCGTCCTTTCCACAAGATATATAAAGCCAAGAAATCGAAATACTTT
CAAGTTACGGTAAGCATATGATAGTCCATTTTAAAACATAATTTTAAAACTGCAAACTACCCAAGAAATT
ATTACTTTCTACGTCACGTATTTTGTACTAATATCTTTGTGTTTACAGTCAAATTAATTCCAATTATCTC
TCTAACAGCCTTGTATCGTATATGCAAATATGAAGGAATCATGGGAAATAGGCCCTCGGTGAAGGGATCC
TATACTCGAGTTACGCGTAATTGGCGCCTGATGCGGTATTTTCTCCTTACGCATCTGTGCGGTATTTCAC
ACCGCATATGGTGCACTCTCAGTACAATCTGCTCTGATGCCGCATAGTTAAGCCAGCCCCGACACCCGCC
AACACCCGCTGACGCGCCCTGACGGGCTTGTCTGCTCCCGGCATCCGCTTACAGACAAGCTGTGACCGTC
TCCGGGAGCTGCATGTGTCAGAGGTTTTCACCGTCATCACCGAAACGCGCGAGACGAAAGGGCCTCGTGA
TACGCCTATTTTTATAGGTTAATGTCATGATAATAATGGTTTCTTAGACGTCAGGTGGCACTTTTCGGGG
AAATGTGCGCGGAACCCCTATTTGTTTATTTTTCTAAATACATTCAAATATGTATCCGCTCATGAGACAA
TAACCCTGATAAATGCTTCAATAATATTGAAAAAGGAAGAGTATGAGTATTCAACATTTCCGTGTCGCCC
TTATTCCCTTTTTTGCGGCATTTTGCCTTCCTGTTTTTGCTCACCCAGAAACGCTGGTGAAAGTAAAAGA
TGCTGAAGATCAGTTGGGTGCACGAGTGGGTTACATCGAACTGGATCTCAACAGCGGTAAGATCCTTGAG
AGTTTTCGCCCCGAAGAACGTTTTCCAATGATGAGCACTTTTAAAGTTCTGCTATGTGGCGCGGTATTAT
CCCGTATTGACGCCGGGCAAGAGCAACTCGGTCGCCGCATACACTATTCTCAGAATGACTTGGTTGAGTA
CTCACCAGTCACAGAAAAGCATCTTACGGATGGCATGACAGTAAGAGAATTATGCAGTGCTGCCATAACC
ATGAGTGATAACACTGCGGCCAACTTACTTCTGACAACGATCGGAGGACCGAAGGAGCTAACCGCTTTTT
TGCACAACATGGGGGATCATGTAACTCGCCTTGATCGTTGGGAACCGGAGCTGAATGAAGCCATACCAAA
CGACGAGCGTGACACCACGATGCCTGTAGCAATGGCAACAACGTTGCGCAAACTATTAACTGGCGAACTA
CTTACTCTAGCTTCCCGGCAACAATTAATAGACTGGATGGAGGCGGATAAAGTTGCAGGACCACTTCTGC
GCTCGGCCCTTCCGGCTGGCTGGTTTATTGCTGATAAATCTGGAGCCGGTGAGCGTGGGTCTCGCGGTAT
CATTGCAGCACTGGGGCCAGATGGTAAGCCCTCCCGTATCGTAGTTATCTACACGACGGGGAGTCAGGCA
ACTATGGATGAACGAAATAGACAGATCGCTGAGATAGGTGCCTCACTGATTAAGCATTGGTAACTGTCAG
ACCAAGTTTACTCATATATACTTTAGATTGATTTAAAACTTCATTTTTAATTTAAAAGGATCTAGGTGAA
GATCCTTTTTGATAATCTCATGACCAAAATCCCTTAACGTGAGTTTTCGTTCCACTGAGCGTCAGACCCC
GTAGAAAAGATCAAAGGATCTTC
